Addgene plasmid #163218: A0A0W0SGJ0
Purpose: Inducible expression of UniProt identifier A0A0W0SGJ0
Depositing lab: Martin Engqvist. Depositing organization: Chalmers University of Technology. Publication: Experimental and computational investigation of enzyme functional annotations uncovers misannotation in the EC 1.1.3.15 enzyme class. Rembeza E, Engqvist MKM. PLoS Comput Biol. 2021 Sep 23;17(9):e1009446. doi: 10.1371/journal.pcbi.1009446. eCollection 2021 Sep. PubMed 34555022.
Backbone
  Vector backbone: pET21a(+)
  Vector type: Bacterial Expression
Growth in bacteria
  Bacterial resistance: Ampicillin, 100 μg/mL
  Growth temperature: 37°C
  Growth strain: DH5alpha
  Copy number: High Copy
Gene/Insert
  Gene/Insert name: A0A0W0SGJ0 (alt name: flavoprotein oxidoreductase)
  Species: Legionella cherrii
  Promoter: T7
  Tag / fusion protein: T7 (N terminal on backbone); 10xHis (C terminal on backbone)
  Cloning method: Unknown
  Sequencing primers: 5′ T7; 3′ T7-term
Terms and licenses: Academic/Nonprofit Terms; Industry Terms: Not Available to Industry
Depositor comments: Insert name is a UniProt identifier
How to cite: A0A0W0SGJ0 was a gift from Martin Engqvist (Addgene plasmid # 163218 ; http://n2t.net/addgene:163218 ; RRID:Addgene_163218)
