[The description below was written by a language model from this plasmid's Addgene catalogue record and pLannotate feature annotations shown in this document.]
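Description:
A0A0W0SGJ0 is a bacterial expression plasmid built on the pET21a(+) backbone for inducible production of a Legionella cherrii protein identified by its UniProt accession and catalogued as a flavoprotein oxidoreductase. The 6,525 nt plasmid is propagated in E. coli through a ColE1/pBR322-type origin and selected with ampicillin via the β-lactamase gene and its own promoter. The catalogue lists it as high copy, although the backbone retains the rop gene and the bom mobility region typical of pBR322-derived pET vectors. An f1 origin is also present, along with short residual tetracycline-resistance fragments that are backbone remnants rather than functional markers.

The open reading frame of about 1.1 kb sits downstream of a T7 promoter with an adjacent lac operator and the strong T7 gene 10 ribosome binding site, and is followed by a T7 terminator. The plasmid-borne lacI gene supplies lac repressor, so transcription is held off until IPTG or lactose is added in a host that provides T7 RNA polymerase. The annotation software labels the insert by similarity to E. coli L-lactate dehydrogenase (lldD), which reflects homology rather than identity. A C-terminal polyhistidine tag for affinity purification spans the sequence origin; the catalogue calls it 10xHis and the feature table detects 9xHis. The catalogue also lists an N-terminal T7 tag, but the feature table shows no such tag between the ribosome binding site and the coding sequence. The small T7 gene 10-derived fragment annotated between the His tag and the terminator may be only a sequence match.

The plasmid belongs to a set made to test experimentally the functional annotations of enzymes assigned to the EC 1.1.3.15 class, and it is suited to recombinant expression and purification for activity assays.
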