Features (pLannotate 1.2.2; 19 found; start..end, strand, type, name):
     28..77      +  CDS            SET1 (fragment): solubility-enhancement tag derived from T7 phage gene 10B
     85..132     +  terminator     T7 terminator: transcription terminator for bacteriophage T7 RNA polymerase
    169..624     +  rep_origin     f1 ori (sequence partly withheld): f1 bacteriophage origin of replication; arrow indicates direction of (+) strand synthesis
    651..755     +  promoter       AmpR promoter: bla
    756..1616    +  CDS            AmpR: β-lactamase; bla; confers resistance to ampicillin, carbenicillin, and related antibiotics
   1787..2375    +  rep_origin     ori: high-copy-number ColE1/pMB1/pBR322/pUC origin of replication
   2561..2703    -  misc_feature   bom: basis of mobility region from pBR322
   2805..2996    -  CDS            rop: Rop protein, which maintains plasmids at low copy number; rop
   3013..3393    +  CDS            YPB1_ECOLX: Protein predicted: Swiss-Prot protein existence level 4. From Escherichia coli.
   3465..3756    -  CDS            TcR (fragment): tetracycline efflux protein; tet; confers resistance to tetracycline
   3771..3792    -  protein_bind   CAP binding site: CAP binding activates transcription in the presence of cAMP. E. coli catabolite activator protein
   3805..4887    -  CDS            lacI: lac repressor; lacI; The lac repressor binds to the lac operator to inhibit transcription in E. coli. This inhibition can be relieved by adding lactose or isopropyl-β-D-thiogalactopyranoside (IPTG).
   4888..4965    -  promoter       lacI promoter: lacI
   4973..5252    -  CDS            TcR (fragment): tetracycline efflux protein; tet; confers resistance to tetracycline
   5274..5292    +  promoter       T7 promoter: promoter for bacteriophage T7 RNA polymerase
   5293..5317    +  protein_bind   lac operator: The lac repressor binds to the lac operator to inhibit transcription in E. coli. This inhibition can be relieved by adding lactose or isopropyl-β-D-thiogalactopyranoside (IPTG). lac repressor encoded by lacI
   5332..5354    +  RBS            RBS: efficient ribosome binding site from bacteriophage T7 gene 10 (Olins and Rangwala, 1989)
   5362..6495    +  CDS            lldD: LLDD_ECOLI - Also known as lctD. Experimental evidence at protein level: Swiss-Prot protein existence level 1. Catalyzes the conversion of L-lactate to pyruvate. Seems to be a primary dehydrogenase in the respiratory chain. To a lesser extent, can also oxidize DL-alpha-hydroxybutyrate, but not D-lactate. From Escherichia coli (strain K12).
   6514..15      +  CDS            9xHis (across the origin): 9xHis affinity tag
>Addgene plasmid #163218 | A0A0W0SGJ0 | depositor full sequence | sequence record 316309 | Full Sequence
CACCACCACCACCACCACTGAGATCCGGCTGCTAACAAAGCCCGAAAGGAAGCTGAGTTGGCTGCTGCCA
CCGCTGAGCAATAACTAGCATAACCCCTTGGGGCCTCTAAACGGGTCTTGAGGGGTTTTTTGCTGAAAGG
AGGAACTATATCCGGATTGGCGAATGGG
[124 nt withheld, positions 169-292]
C
[91 nt withheld, positions 294-384]
A
[49 nt withheld, positions 386-434]
CCTTTGACGTTGGAGTCCACGTTCTTT
[37 nt withheld, positions 462-498]
ACCCTATCTCGGTCTATTCTTTTGATTTATAAGGGATTTTGCCGATTTCGGCCTATTGGTTAAAAAATGA
GCTGATTTAACAAAAATTTAACGCGAATTTTAACAAAATATTAACGTTTACAATTTCAGGTGGCACTTTT
CGGGGAAATGTGCGCGGAACCCCTATTTGTTTATTTTTCTAAATACATTCAAATATGTATCCGCTCATGA
GACAATAACCCTGATAAATGCTTCAATAATATTGAAAAAGGAAGAGTATGAGTATTCAACATTTCCGTGT
CGCCCTTATTCCCTTTTTTGCGGCATTTTGCCTTCCTGTTTTTGCTCACCCAGAAACGCTGGTGAAAGTA
AAAGATGCTGAAGATCAGTTGGGTGCACGAGTGGGTTACATCGAACTGGATCTCAACAGCGGTAAGATCC
TTGAGAGTTTTCGCCCCGAAGAACGTTTTCCAATGATGAGCACTTTTAAAGTTCTGCTATGTGGCGCGGT
ATTATCCCGTATTGACGCCGGGCAAGAGCAACTCGGTCGCCGCATACACTATTCTCAGAATGACTTGGTT
GAGTACTCACCAGTCACAGAAAAGCATCTTACGGATGGCATGACAGTAAGAGAATTATGCAGTGCTGCCA
TAACCATGAGTGATAACACTGCGGCCAACTTACTTCTGACAACGATCGGAGGACCGAAGGAGCTAACCGC
TTTTTTGCACAACATGGGGGATCATGTAACTCGCCTTGATCGTTGGGAACCGGAGCTGAATGAAGCCATA
CCAAACGACGAGCGTGACACCACGATGCCTGCAGCAATGGCAACAACGTTGCGCAAACTATTAACTGGCG
AACTACTTACTCTAGCTTCCCGGCAACAATTAATAGACTGGATGGAGGCGGATAAAGTTGCAGGACCACT
TCTGCGCTCGGCCCTTCCGGCTGGCTGGTTTATTGCTGATAAATCTGGAGCCGGTGAGCGTGGGTCTCGC
GGTATCATTGCAGCACTGGGGCCAGATGGTAAGCCCTCCCGTATCGTAGTTATCTACACGACGGGGAGTC
AGGCAACTATGGATGAACGAAATAGACAGATCGCTGAGATAGGTGCCTCACTGATTAAGCATTGGTAACT
GTCAGACCAAGTTTACTCATATATACTTTAGATTGATTTAAAACTTCATTTTTAATTTAAAAGGATCTAG
GTGAAGATCCTTTTTGATAATCTCATGACCAAAATCCCTTAACGTGAGTTTTCGTTCCACTGAGCGTCAG
ACCCCGTAGAAAAGATCAAAGGATCTTCTTGAGATCCTTTTTTTCTGCGCGTAATCTGCTGCTTGCAAAC
AAAAAAACCACCGCTACCAGCGGTGGTTTGTTTGCCGGATCAAGAGCTACCAACTCTTTTTCCGAAGGTA
ACTGGCTTCAGCAGAGCGCAGATACCAAATACTGTCCTTCTAGTGTAGCCGTAGTTAGGCCACCACTTCA
AGAACTCTGTAGCACCGCCTACATACCTCGCTCTGCTAATCCTGTTACCAGTGGCTGCTGCCAGTGGCGA
TAAGTCGTGTCTTACCGGGTTGGACTCAAGACGATAGTTACCGGATAAGGCGCAGCGGTCGGGCTGAACG
GGGGGTTCGTGCACACAGCCCAGCTTGGAGCGAACGACCTACACCGAACTGAGATACCTACAGCGTGAGC
TATGAGAAAGCGCCACGCTTCCCGAAGGGAGAAAGGCGGACAGGTATCCGGTAAGCGGCAGGGTCGGAAC
AGGAGAGCGCACGAGGGAGCTTCCAGGGGGAAACGCCTGGTATCTTTATAGTCCTGTCGGGTTTCGCCAC
CTCTGACTTGAGCGTCGATTTTTGTGATGCTCGTCAGGGGGGCGGAGCCTATGGAAAAACGCCAGCAACG
CGGCCTTTTTACGGTTCCTGGCCTTTTGCTGGCCTTTTGCTCACATGTTCTTTCCTGCGTTATCCCCTGA
TTCTGTGGATAACCGTATTACCGCCTTTGAGTGAGCTGATACCGCTCGCCGCAGCCGAACGACCGAGCGC
AGCGAGTCAGTGAGCGAGGAAGCGGAAGAGCGCCTGATGCGGTATTTTCTCCTTACGCATCTGTGCGGTA
TTTCACACCGCATATATGGTGCACTCTCAGTACAATCTGCTCTGATGCCGCATAGTTAAGCCAGTATACA
CTCCGCTATCGCTACGTGACTGGGTCATGGCTGCGCCCCGACACCCGCCAACACCCGCTGACGCGCCCTG
ACGGGCTTGTCTGCTCCCGGCATCCGCTTACAGACAAGCTGTGACCGTCTCCGGGAGCTGCATGTGTCAG
AGGTTTTCACCGTCATCACCGAAACGCGCGAGGCAGCTGCGGTAAAGCTCATCAGCGTGGTCGTGAAGCG
ATTCACAGATGTCTGCCTGTTCATCCGCGTCCAGCTCGTTGAGTTTCTCCAGAAGCGTTAATGTCTGGCT
TCTGATAAAGCGGGCCATGTTAAGGGCGGTTTTTTCCTGTTTGGTCACTGATGCCTCCGTGTAAGGGGGA
TTTCTGTTCATGGGGGTAATGATACCGATGAAACGAGAGAGGATGCTCACGATACGGGTTACTGATGATG
AACATGCCCGGTTACTGGAACGTTGTGAGGGTAAACAACTGGCGGTATGGATGCGGCGGGACCAGAGAAA
AATCACTCAGGGTCAATGCCAGCGCTTCGTTAATACAGATGTAGGTGTTCCACAGGGTAGCCAGCAGCAT
CCTGCGATGCAGATCCGGAACATAATGGTGCAGGGCGCTGACTTCCGCGTTTCCAGACTTTACGAAACAC
GGAAACCGAAGACCATTCATGTTGTTGCTCAGGTCGCAGACGTTTTGCAGCAGCAGTCGCTTCACGTTCG
CTCGCGTATCGGTGATTCATTCTGCTAACCAGTAAGGCAACCCCGCCAGCCTAGCCGGGTCCTCAACGAC
AGGAGCACGATCATGCGCACCCGTGGGGCCGCCATGCCGGCGATAATGGCCTGCTTCTCGCCGAAACGTT
TGGTGGCGGGACCAGTGACGAAGGCTTGAGCGAGGGCGTGCAAGATTCCGAATACCGCAAGCGACAGGCC
GATCATCGTCGCGCTCCAGCGAAAGCGGTCCTCGCCGAAAATGACCCAGAGCGCTGCCGGCACCTGTCCT
ACGAGTTGCATGATAAAGAAGACAGTCATAAGTGCGGCGACGATAGTCATGCCCCGCGCCCACCGGAAGG
AGCTGACTGGGTTGAAGGCTCTCAAGGGCATCGGTCGAGATCCCGGTGCCTAATGAGTGAGCTAACTTAC
ATTAATTGCGTTGCGCTCACTGCCCGCTTTCCAGTCGGGAAACCTGTCGTGCCAGCTGCATTAATGAATC
GGCCAACGCGCGGGGAGAGGCGGTTTGCGTATTGGGCGCCAGGGTGGTTTTTCTTTTCACCAGTGAGACG
GGCAACAGCTGATTGCCCTTCACCGCCTGGCCCTGAGAGAGTTGCAGCAAGCGGTCCACGCTGGTTTGCC
CCAGCAGGCGAAAATCCTGTTTGATGGTGGTTAACGGCGGGATATAACATGAGCTGTCTTCGGTATCGTC
GTATCCCACTACCGAGATATCCGCACCAACGCGCAGCCCGGACTCGGTAATGGCGCGCATTGCGCCCAGC
GCCATCTGATCGTTGGCAACCAGCATCGCAGTGGGAACGATGCCCTCATTCAGCATTTGCATGGTTTGTT
GAAAACCGGACATGGCACTCCAGTCGCCTTCCCGTTCCGCTATCGGCTGAATTTGATTGCGAGTGAGATA
TTTATGCCAGCCAGCCAGACGCAGACGCGCCGAGACAGAACTTAATGGGCCCGCTAACAGCGCGATTTGC
TGGTGACCCAATGCGACCAGATGCTCCACGCCCAGTCGCGTACCGTCTTCATGGGAGAAAATAATACTGT
TGATGGGTGTCTGGTCAGAGACATCAAGAAATAACGCCGGAACATTAGTGCAGGCAGCTTCCACAGCAAT
GGCATCCTGGTCATCCAGCGGATAGTTAATGATCAGCCCACTGACGCGTTGCGCGAGAAGATTGTGCACC
GCCGCTTTACAGGCTTCGACGCCGCTTCGTTCTACCATCGACACCACCACGCTGGCACCCAGTTGATCGG
CGCGAGATTTAATCGCCGCGACAATTTGCGACGGCGCGTGCAGGGCCAGACTGGAGGTGGCAACGCCAAT
CAGCAACGACTGTTTGCCCGCCAGTTGTTGTGCCACGCGGTTGGGAATGTAATTCAGCTCCGCCATCGCC
GCTTCCACTTTTTCCCGCGTTTTCGCAGAAACGTGGCTGGCCTGGTTCACCACGCGGGAAACGGTCTGAT
AAGAGACACCGGCATACTCTGCGACATCGTATAACGTTACTGGTTTCACATTCACCACCCTGAATTGACT
CTCTTCCGGGCGCTATCATGCCATACCGCGAAAGGTTTTGCGCCATTCGATGGTGTCCGGGATCTCGACG
CTCTCCCTTATGCGACTCCTGCATTAGGAAGCAGCCCAGTAGTAGGTTGAGGCCGTTGAGCACCGCCGCC
GCAAGGAATGGTGCATGCAAGGAGATGGCGCCCAACAGTCCCCCGGCCACGGGGCCTGCCACCATACCCA
CGCCGAAACAAGCGCTCATGAGCCCGAAGTGGCGAGCCCGATCTTCCCCATCGGTGATGTCGGCGATATA
GGCGCCAGCAACCGCACCTGTGGCGCCGGTGATGCCGGCCACGATGCGTCCGGCGTAGAGGATCGAGATC
TCGATCCCGCGAAATTAATACGACTCACTATAGGGGAATTGTGAGCGGATAACAATTCCCCTCTAGAAAT
AATTTTGTTTAACTTTAAGAAGGAGATATACATATGATTATCTCGTCCATTACTGATTATCGAGAAGCAG
CTCGTAGGAAACTACCAAGATTCTTATTTGACTACATAGATGGCGGAGCTTTTGCCGAGCAGACGTTGAA
GGCAAACACAGAAGATTTGGCTAAAGTCCTTCTCAGACAGAGAATCCTGAAGAATGTAGGCCATTTAAAC
TTCGAAACTGAGTTACTCGGACAGAAGTTGGCCATGCCTGTCATCCTATCTCCAGTTGGCTTAACCGGAA
TGTATGCCAGGCGAGGGGAAGTCCAGGTAGCTAAAGCAGCTGCTGAAAAGGGCATTCCATTTGCCTTATC
AACAGTCTCAGTGTGCAGTTTAGAAGAAGTCTCTGCCCACAGTTCCCAACCAGTTTGGTTTCAGCTTTAC
GTCCTTAAAGATCGTGGATTTATGCAGAGTATGTTGGAGCGTGCTCAAACTTGCGGGGTAACTCACCTGG
TCTTCACTGTTGATATGAGTACTCCTAGTGCTAGATATAGGGACGCCCGTTCGGGCATGTCAGGTCCATT
CGCTCGTGAGCGTAGGTTCTTGCAGGCCCTGATGAAACCGTCATGGGCATATCAGGTGGGGATTATGGGT
AGGCCGCACGACTTGGGGAATATTAGTACATACTTGAAGAAGTCTATAGGACTAAAGAACTACATAGGCT
GGCTAAATAACAATTTCGACCCATCTATCTCCTGGAGAGACCTAGAATGGATAAGGCATTTCTGGAAAGG
TCCATTGTTGATTAAGGGGATACTTGATCCAGAGGATGCAAAAGATGCTGTTACCTTTGGTGCTGATGGT
ATCATTGTCTCCAACCATGGTGGACGACAATTGGATGGCGTTTTGAGTACAGCTAAGGCTCTCCCCATGA
TCGCAGACAAAGTTAATTCTGACTTAACCATTTTGGTCGATTCAGGTGTCCGTTCGGGACTGGATGTTGT
AAGGATGCTGGCCCTGGGAGCTCAAGCTGTGTTATTGGGTCGACCTACAGCCTACGCCCTCGCTGCAAGA
GGGCAGGCTGGAGTTGAGCATATGTTGGAGCTTATTAGAAACGAAATGGGCATAGCCATGACCCTCATGG
GTGTCGGTCGTTCGACTGAAATAAACAGAACACACCTGTGCACAGGTTCGGCTGCTGCTTTAGAACACCA
CCATCAC
