>Addgene plasmid #163218 | A0A0W0SGJ0 | depositor partial sequence | sequence record 316310 | insert gene sequence
ATGATTATCTCGTCCATTACTGATTATCGAGAAGCAGCTCGTAGGAAACTACCAAGATTCTTATTTGACT
ACATAGATGGCGGAGCTTTTGCCGAGCAGACGTTGAAGGCAAACACAGAAGATTTGGCTAAAGTCCTTCT
CAGACAGAGAATCCTGAAGAATGTAGGCCATTTAAACTTCGAAACTGAGTTACTCGGACAGAAGTTGGCC
ATGCCTGTCATCCTATCTCCAGTTGGCTTAACCGGAATGTATGCCAGGCGAGGGGAAGTCCAGGTAGCTA
AAGCAGCTGCTGAAAAGGGCATTCCATTTGCCTTATCAACAGTCTCAGTGTGCAGTTTAGAAGAAGTCTC
TGCCCACAGTTCCCAACCAGTTTGGTTTCAGCTTTACGTCCTTAAAGATCGTGGATTTATGCAGAGTATG
TTGGAGCGTGCTCAAACTTGCGGGGTAACTCACCTGGTCTTCACTGTTGATATGAGTACTCCTAGTGCTA
GATATAGGGACGCCCGTTCGGGCATGTCAGGTCCATTCGCTCGTGAGCGTAGGTTCTTGCAGGCCCTGAT
GAAACCGTCATGGGCATATCAGGTGGGGATTATGGGTAGGCCGCACGACTTGGGGAATATTAGTACATAC
TTGAAGAAGTCTATAGGACTAAAGAACTACATAGGCTGGCTAAATAACAATTTCGACCCATCTATCTCCT
GGAGAGACCTAGAATGGATAAGGCATTTCTGGAAAGGTCCATTGTTGATTAAGGGGATACTTGATCCAGA
GGATGCAAAAGATGCTGTTACCTTTGGTGCTGATGGTATCATTGTCTCCAACCATGGTGGACGACAATTG
GATGGCGTTTTGAGTACAGCTAAGGCTCTCCCCATGATCGCAGACAAAGTTAATTCTGACTTAACCATTT
TGGTCGATTCAGGTGTCCGTTCGGGACTGGATGTTGTAAGGATGCTGGCCCTGGGAGCTCAAGCTGTGTT
ATTGGGTCGACCTACAGCCTACGCCCTCGCTGCAAGAGGGCAGGCTGGAGTTGAGCATATGTTGGAGCTT
ATTAGAAACGAAATGGGCATAGCCATGACCCTCATGGGTGTCGGTCGTTCGACTGAAATAAACAGAACAC
ACCTGTGCACAGGTTCGGCTGCTGCTTTAGAACACCACCATCAC
